Addgene plasmid #227486: pk335-CARGO-3mer-30kb-DSF
Purpose: 3-mer gRNA array targeting Sp dCas9/Cas9 to the Prdm8-Fgf5 locus
Depositing lab: Joanna Wysocka. Depositing organization: Stanford University. Publication: Long-range regulation of transcription scales with genomic distance in a gene-specific manner. Jensen CL, Chen LF, Swigut T, Crocker OJ, Yao D, Bassik MC, Ferrell JE Jr, Boettiger AN, Wysocka J. Mol Cell. 2025 Jan 16;85(2):347-361.e7. doi: 10.1016/j.molcel.2024.10.021. Epub 2024 Dec 2. PubMed 39626660.
Backbone
  Vector backbone: pk335-BFP
  Vector type: CRISPR
  Selectable markers: Neomycin (select with G418) ; TagBFP
Growth in bacteria
  Bacterial resistance: Kanamycin, 50 μg/mL
  Growth temperature: 37°C
  Growth strain: NEB Stable
  Copy number: High Copy
Gene/Insert
  Gene/Insert name: CARGO to 30kb Downstream Fgf5 (alt name: CARGO30)
  gRNA/shRNA sequence: GAAAGGCTGGCGGAAACCAC, CTCTGAGCACACCCCCAGGG, CCACAGAGCCAGCTACTTGC
  Species: M. musculus (mouse), Synthetic
  Cloning method: Other
Terms and licenses: Academic/Nonprofit Terms; Industry Terms: Not Available to Industry
How to cite: pk335-CARGO-3mer-30kb-DSF was a gift from Joanna Wysocka (Addgene plasmid # 227486 ; http://n2t.net/addgene:227486 ; RRID:Addgene_227486)
