[The description below was written by a language model from this plasmid's Addgene catalogue record and pLannotate feature annotations shown in this document.]
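Description:
pk335-CARGO-3mer-30kb-DSF is a 6.6 kb mammalian CRISPR guide-expression plasmid built on the pk335-BFP backbone. It carries a three-guide array, named CARGO30 in the record, that directs Streptococcus pyogenes Cas9 or dCas9 to a site about 30 kb downstream of Fgf5 in the mouse Prdm8-Fgf5 locus. The plasmid encodes no Cas9, so the nuclease or dCas9 fusion must be supplied separately.

The feature table shows a tandem repeat of human U6 RNA polymerase III promoters alternating with S. pyogenes tracrRNA-derived scaffold fragments, so each guide is transcribed from its own U6 unit. Four U6 and four scaffold annotations were detected although the record lists three guides. This may reflect flanking partial units left by assembly into the backbone, but the record does not explain it. Such repetitive arrays tend to recombine, which fits the deposit's use of a recombination-deficient bacterial strain.

Downstream of the array, a CMV enhancer, chicken β-actin promoter and hybrid intron drive codon-optimised TagBFP, terminated by a bGH polyadenylation signal, so transfected cells can be identified or sorted by blue fluorescence. A single NeoR/KanR gene sits behind both the mouse PGK promoter and the bacterial EM7 promoter, giving G418 selection in mammalian cells and kanamycin selection in E. coli. Propagation relies on a high-copy ColE1/pUC origin, and an f1 origin is also present.

The table also annotates a φC31 attB site, a single AAV2 ITR, bom fragments and a partial β-lactamase sequence. With only one ITR, these are probably backbone remnants rather than a working AAV cassette, and the record gives no role for the attB site. The stated purpose is recruiting Cas9 or dCas9 to this locus, in the context of a study on how long-range transcriptional regulation scales with genomic distance.
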