Features (pLannotate 1.2.2; 24 found; start..end, strand, type, name):
      1..589     +  rep_origin     ori: high-copy-number ColE1/pMB1/pBR322/pUC origin of replication
    669..736     +  misc_RNA       tracrRNA (fragment): trans-activating CRISPR RNA for the Streptococcus pyogenes CRISPR/Cas9 system
    768..999     +  promoter       U6 promoter: RNA polymerase III promoter for human U6 snRNA
   1047..1114    +  misc_RNA       tracrRNA (fragment): trans-activating CRISPR RNA for the Streptococcus pyogenes CRISPR/Cas9 system
   1146..1377    +  promoter       U6 promoter: RNA polymerase III promoter for human U6 snRNA
   1425..1492    +  misc_RNA       tracrRNA (fragment): trans-activating CRISPR RNA for the Streptococcus pyogenes CRISPR/Cas9 system
   1524..1755    +  promoter       U6 promoter: RNA polymerase III promoter for human U6 snRNA
   1803..1870    +  misc_RNA       tracrRNA (fragment): trans-activating CRISPR RNA for the Streptococcus pyogenes CRISPR/Cas9 system
   1902..2133    +  promoter       U6 promoter: RNA polymerase III promoter for human U6 snRNA
   2162..2447    +  enhancer       CMV enhancer: human cytomegalovirus immediate early enhancer; contains an 18-bp deletion relative to the standard CMV enhancer
   2449..2728    +  promoter       chicken β-actin promoter: No description available
   2729..2956    +  intron         hybrid intron: hybrid between chicken β-actin (CBA) and minute virus of mice (MMV) introns (Gray et al., 2011)
   2974..3675    +  CDS            TagBFP: monomeric blue fluorescent protein mammalian codon-optimized
   3706..3817    +  polyA_signal   bGH poly(A) signal: bovine growth hormone polyadenylation signal
   3917..3986    +  protein_bind   attB: attB site for the φC31 integrase (Groth et al., 2000) phage φC31 integrase
   3989..4129    +  repeat_region  AAV2 ITR: inverted terminal repeat of adeno-associated virus serotype 2 inverted
   4134..4185    -  misc_feature   bom (fragment): basis of mobility region from pBR322
   4204..4659    +  rep_origin     f1 ori (sequence partly withheld): f1 bacteriophage origin of replication; arrow indicates direction of (+) strand synthesis
   4660..4701    -  misc_feature   bom (fragment): basis of mobility region from pBR322
   4702..5188    +  promoter       PGK promoter: mouse phosphoglycerate kinase 1 promoter
   5210..5257    +  promoter       EM7 promoter: synthetic bacterial promoter&nbsp
   5277..6080    +  CDS            NeoR/KanR: aminoglycoside phosphotransferase from Tn5; aph(3')-II (or nptII); confers resistance to neomycin, kanamycin, and G418 (Geneticin®)
   6084..6120    +  polyA_signal   PGK poly(A) signal (fragment): mouse phosphoglycerate kinase 1 polyadenylation signal
   6129..6423    +  CDS            bla(M) (fragment): β-lactamase lacking the signal sequence; bla(M); allows cytosolic expression of β-lactamase
>Addgene plasmid #227486 | pk335-CARGO-3mer-30kb-DSF | addgene full sequence | sequence record 452306 | Addgene NGS Result
TTGAGATCCTTTTTTTCTGCGCGTAATCTGCTGCTTGCAAACAAAAAAACCACCGCTACCAGCGGTGGTT
TGTTTGCCGGATCAAGAGCTACCAACTCTTTTTCCGAAGGTAACTGGCTTCAGCAGAGCGCAGATACCAA
ATACTGTTCTTCTAGTGTAGCCGTAGTTAGGCCACCACTTCAAGAACTCTGTAGCACCGCCTACATACCT
CGCTCTGCTAATCCTGTTACCAGTGGCTGCTGCCAGTGGCGATAAGTCGTGTCTTACCGGGTTGGACTCA
AGACGATAGTTACCGGATAAGGCGCAGCGGTCGGGCTGAACGGGGGGTTCGTGCACACAGCCCAGCTTGG
AGCGAACGACCTACACCGAACTGAGATACCTACAGCGTGAGCTATGAGAAAGCGCCACGCTTCCCGAAGG
GAGAAAGGCGGACAGGTATCCGGTAAGCGGCAGGGTCGGAACAGGAGAGCGCACGAGGGAGCTTCCAGGG
GGAAACGCCTGGTATCTTTATAGTCCTGTCGGGTTTCGCCACCTCTGACTTGAGCGTCGATTTTTGTGAT
GCTCGTCAGGGGGGCGGAGCCTATGGAAAAACGCCAGCAACGCGGCCTTTTTACGGTTCCTGGCCTTTTG
CTGGCCTTTTGCTCACATGTGTTTAAGAGCTATGCTGGAAACAGCATAGCAAGTTTAAATAAGGCTAGTC
CGTTATCAACTTGAAAAAGTGGCACCGAGTCGGTGCTTTTTTTCTCGAGTACTAGGATCCATTAGGCTTT
CCCATGATTCCTTCATATTTGCATATACGATACAAGGCTGTTAGAGAGATAATTGGAATTAATTTGACTG
TAAACACAAAGATATTAGTACAAAATACGTGACGTAGAAAGTAATAATTTCTTGGGTAGTTTGCAGTTTT
AAAATTATGTTTTAAAATGGACTATCATATGCTTACCGTAACTTGAAAGTATTTCGATTTCTTGGCTTTA
TATATCTTGTGGAAAGGACGAAACACCGGAAAGGCTGGCGGAAACCACGTTTAAGAGCTATGCTGGAAAC
AGCATAGCAAGTTTAAATAAGGCTAGTCCGTTATCAACTTGAAAAAGTGGCACCGAGTCGGTGCTTTTTT
TCTCGAGTACTAGGATCCATTAGGCTTTCCCATGATTCCTTCATATTTGCATATACGATACAAGGCTGTT
AGAGAGATAATTGGAATTAATTTGACTGTAAACACAAAGATATTAGTACAAAATACGTGACGTAGAAAGT
AATAATTTCTTGGGTAGTTTGCAGTTTTAAAATTATGTTTTAAAATGGACTATCATATGCTTACCGTAAC
TTGAAAGTATTTCGATTTCTTGGCTTTATATATCTTGTGGAAAGGACGAAACACCGCTCTGAGCACACCC
CCAGGGGTTTAAGAGCTATGCTGGAAACAGCATAGCAAGTTTAAATAAGGCTAGTCCGTTATCAACTTGA
AAAAGTGGCACCGAGTCGGTGCTTTTTTTCTCGAGTACTAGGATCCATTAGGCTTTCCCATGATTCCTTC
ATATTTGCATATACGATACAAGGCTGTTAGAGAGATAATTGGAATTAATTTGACTGTAAACACAAAGATA
TTAGTACAAAATACGTGACGTAGAAAGTAATAATTTCTTGGGTAGTTTGCAGTTTTAAAATTATGTTTTA
AAATGGACTATCATATGCTTACCGTAACTTGAAAGTATTTCGATTTCTTGGCTTTATATATCTTGTGGAA
AGGACGAAACACCGCCACAGAGCCAGCTACTTGCGTTTAAGAGCTATGCTGGAAACAGCATAGCAAGTTT
AAATAAGGCTAGTCCGTTATCAACTTGAAAAAGTGGCACCGAGTCGGTGCTTTTTTTCTCGAGTACTAGG
ATCCATTAGGCTTTCCCATGATTCCTTCATATTTGCATATACGATACAAGGCTGTTAGAGAGATAATTGG
AATTAATTTGACTGTAAACACAAAGATATTAGTACAAAATACGTGACGTAGAAAGTAATAATTTCTTGGG
TAGTTTGCAGTTTTAAAATTATGTTTTAAAATGGACTATCATATGCTTACCGTAACTTGAAAGTATTTCG
ATTTCTTGGCTTTATATATCTTGTGGAAAGGACGAAACACCGTTTTTTTTCTAGAGGTACCCGTTACATA
ACTTACGGTAAATGGCCCGCCTGGCTGACCGCCCAACGACCCCCGCCCATTGACGTCAATAGTAACGCCA
ATAGGGACTTTCCATTGACGTCAATGGGTGGAGTATTTACGGTAAACTGCCCACTTGGCAGTACATCAAG
TGTATCATATGCCAAGTACGCCCCCTATTGACGTCAATGACGGTAAATGGCCCGCCTGGCATTGTGCCCA
GTACATGACCTTATGGGACTTTCCTACTTGGCAGTACATCTACGTATTAGTCATCGCTATTACCATGGTC
GAGGTGAGCCCCACGTTCTGCTTCACTCTCCCCATCTCCCCCCCCTCCCCACCCCCAATTTTGTATTTAT
TTATTTTTTAATTATTTTGTGCAGCGATGGGGGCGGGGGGGGGGGGGGGGGGCGCGCGCSAGGGGGGGGG
GGGGGGGGSGAGGGGSGGGGSGGGGSGAGGSGGAGAGGTGCGGCGGCAGCCAATCAGAGCGGCGCGCTCC
GAAAGTTTCCTTTTATGGCGAGGCGGCGGCGGCGGCGGCCCTATAAAAAGCGAAGCGCGCGGCGGGCGGG
AGTCGCTGCGCGCTGCCTTCGCCCCGTGCCCCGCTCCGCCGCCGCCTCGCGCCGCCCGCCCCGGCTCTGA
CTGACCGCGTTACTCCCACAGGTGAGCGGGCGGGACGGCCCTTCTCCTCCGGGCTGTAATTAGCTGAGCA
AGAGGTAAGGGTTTAAGGGATGGTTGGTTGGTGGGGTATTAATGTTTAATTACCTGGAGCACCTGCCTGA
AATCACTTTTTTTCAGGTTGGACCGGTGCCACCATGAGCGAGCTGATTAAGGAGAACATGCACATGAAGC
TGTACATGGAGGGCACCGTGGACAACCATCACTTCAAGTGCACATCCGAGGGCGAAGGCAAGCCCTACGA
GGGCACCCAGACCATGAGAATCAAGGTGGTCGAGGGCGGCCCTCTCCCCTTCGCCTTCGACATCCTGGCT
ACTAGCTTCCTCTACGGCAGCAAGACCTTCATCAACCACACCCAGGGCATCCCCGACTTCTTCAAGCAGT
CCTTCCCTGAGGGCTTCACATGGGAGAGAGTCACCACATACGATGACGGGGGCGTGCTGACCGCTACCCA
GGACACCAGCCTCCAGGACGGCTGCCTCATCTACAACGTCAAGATCAGAGGGGTGAACTTCACATCCAAC
GGCCCTGTGATGCAGAAGAAAACACTCGGCTGGGAGGCCTTCACCGAGACGCTGTACCCCGCTGACGGCG
GCCTGGAAGGCAGAAACGACATGGCCCTGAAGCTCGTGGGCGGGAGCCATCTGATCGCAAACATCAAGAC
CACATATAGATCCAAGAAACCCGCTAAGAACCTCAAGATGCCTGGCGTCTACTATGTGGACTACAGACTG
GAAAGAATCAAGGAGGCCAACAACGAAACCTACGTCGAGCAGCACGAGGTGGCAGTGGCCAGATACTGCG
ACCTCCCTAGCAAACTGGGGCACAAGCTTAATTAAGAATTCCTAGAGCTCGCTGATCAGCCTCGACTGTG
CCTTCTAGTTGCCAGCCATCTGTTGTTTGCCCCTCCCCCGTGCCTTCCTTGACCCTGGAAGGTGCCACTC
CCACTGTCCTTTCCTAATAAAATGAGGAAATTGCATCGCATTGTCTGAGTAGGTGTCATTCTATTCTGGG
GGGTGGGGTGGGGCAGGACAGCAAGGGGGAGGATTGGGAAGAGAATAGCAGGCATGCTGGGGAGCTCTCG
AAGCCGCGGTGCGGGTGCCAGGGCGTGCCCTTGGGCTCCCCGGGCGCGTACTCCACCTCACCCATCGCAG
GAACCCCTAGTGATGGAGTTGGCCACTCCCTCTCTGCGCGCTCGCTCGCTCACTGAGGCCGGGCGACCAA
AGGTCGCCCGACGCCCGGGCTTTGCCCGGGCGGCCTCAGTGAGCGAGCGAGCGCGCAGCTGCCTGCAGGG
GCGCCTGATGCGGTATTTTCTCCTTACGCATCTGTGCGGTATTTCACACCGCATA
[95 nt withheld, positions 4186-4280]
T
[46 nt withheld, positions 4282-4327]
C
[141 nt withheld, positions 4329-4469]
CCTTTGACGTTGGAGTCCACGTTCTTT
[37 nt withheld, positions 4497-4533]
ACTCTATCTCGGGCTATTCTTTTGATTTATAAGGGATTTTGCCGATTTCGGTCTATTGGTTAAAAAATGA
GCTGATTTAACAAAAATTTAACGCGAATTTTAACAAAATATTAACGTTTACAATTTTATGGTGCACTCTC
AGTACAATCTGCTCTGATGCCGCATAGTGCTTTTCCCAAGGCAGTCTGGAGCATGCGCTTTAGCAGCCCC
GCTGGGCACTTGGCGCTACACAAGTGGCCTCTGGCCTCGCACACATTCCACATCCACCGGTAGGCGCCAA
CCGGCTCCGTTCTTTGGTGGCCCCTTCGCGCCACCTTCTACTCCTCCCCTAGTCAGGAAGTTCCCCCCCG
CCCCGCAGCTCGCGTCGTGCAGGACGTGACAAATGGAAGTAGCACGTCTCACTAGTCTCGTGCAGATGGA
CAGCACCGCTGAGCAATGGAAGCGGGTAGGCCTTTGGGGCAGCGGCCAATAGCAGCTTTGCTCCTTCGCT
TTCTGGGCTCAGAGGCTGGGAAGGGGTGGGTCCGGGGGCGGGCTCAGGGGCGGGCTCAGGGGCGGGGCGG
GCGCCCGAAGGTCCTCCGGAGGCCCGGCATTCTGCACGCTTCAAAAGCGCACGTCTGCCGCGCTGTTCTC
CTCTTCCTCATCTCCGGGCCTTTCGACCGATCATCAAGCTGCACGTGTTGACAATTAATCATCGGCATAG
TATATCGGCATAGTATAATACGACTCACTATAGGAGGGCCACCATGGGATCGGCCATTGAACAAGATGGA
TTGCACGCAGGTTCTCCGGCCGCTTGGGTGGAGAGGCTATTCGGCTATGACTGGGCACAACAGACAATCG
GCTGCTCTGATGCCGCCGTGTTCCGGCTGTCAGCGCAGGGGCGCCCGGTTCTTTTTGTCAAGACCGACCT
GTCCGGTGCCCTGAATGAACTGCAGGACGAGGCAGCGCGGCTATCGTGGCTGGCCACGACGGGCGTTCCT
TGCGCAGCTGTGCTCGACGTTGTCACTGAAGCGGGAAGGGACTGGCTGCTATTGGGCGAAGTGCCGGGGC
AGGATCTCCTGTCATCTCACCTTGCTCCTGCCGAGAAAGTATCCATCATGGCTGATGCAATGCGGCGGCT
GCATACGCTTGATCCGGCTACCTGCCCATTCGACCACCAAGCGAAACATCGCATCGAGCGAGCACGTACT
CGGATGGAAGCCGGTCTTGTCGATCAGGATGATCTGGACGAAGAGCATCAGGGGCTCGCGCCAGCCGAAC
TGTTCGCCAGGCTCAAGGCGCGCATGCCCGACGGCGAGGATCTCGTCGTGACCCATGGCGATGCCTGCTT
GCCGAATATCATGGTGGAAAATGGCCGCTTTTCTGGATTCATCGACTGTGGCCGGCTGGGTGTGGCGGAC
CGCTATCAGGACATAGCGTTGGCTACCCGTGATATTGCTGAAGAGCTTGGCGGCGAATGGGCTGACCGCT
TCCTCGTGCTTTACGGTATCGCCGCTCCCGATTCGCAGCGCATCGCCTTCTATCGCCTTCTTGACGAGTT
CTTCTGATCGAGAAATTGATGATCTATTAAACAATAAAGACGTCCACATGGAAGTGCAAACTATTAACTG
GCGAACTACTTACTCTAGCTTCCCGGCAACAATTAATAGACTGGATGGAGGCGGATAAAGTTGCAGGACC
ACTTCTGCGCTCGGCCCTTCCGGCTGGCTGGTTTATTGCTGATAAATCTGGAGCCGGTGAGCGTGGAAGC
CGCGGTATCATTGCAGCACTGGGGCCAGATGGTAAGCCCTCCCGTATCGTAGTTATCTACACGACGGGGA
GTCAGGCAACTATGGATGAACGAAATAGACAGATCGCTGAGATAGGTGCCTCACTGATTAAGCATTGGTA
ACTGTCAGACCAAGTTTACTCATATATACTTTAGATTGATTTAAAACTTCATTTTTAATTTAAAAGGATC
TAGGTGAAGATCCTTTTTGATAATCTCATGACCAAAATCCCTTAACGTGAGTTTTCGTTCCACTGAGCGT
CAGACCCCGTAGAAAAGATCAAAGGATCTTC
